Addgene plasmid #184307: I274L
Purpose: To study dynamics of G-actin using NMR spectroscopy.
Depositing lab: Michael Rosen. Depositing organization: University of Texas Southwestern Medical Center. Publication: Bound nucleotide can control the dynamic architecture of monomeric actin. Ali R, Zahm JA, Rosen MK. Nat Struct Mol Biol. 2022 Apr;29(4):320-328. doi: 10.1038/s41594-022-00743-5. Epub 2022 Mar 24. PubMed 35332323.
Backbone
  Vector backbone: pPICZ B
  Backbone manufacturer: Invitrogen
  Backbone size w/o insert (bp): 3328
  Vector type: Yeast Expression
  Selectable markers: Zeocin
Growth in bacteria
  Bacterial resistance: Bleocin (Zeocin), 50 μg/mL
  Growth temperature: 37°C
  Growth strain: DH5alpha
  Copy number: Unknown
Gene/Insert
  Gene/Insert name: Act5C
  Species: D. melanogaster (fly)
  Insert size (bp): 1431
  Mutation: I274L
  Entrez Gene: Act5C (a.k.a. Dmel_CG4027, A, A4V404_DROME, ACT, ACT1_DROME, ACT5C, Ac5C, Act, Act-5C, Act5, Act5c, Actin, Actin/BAP47, Actin5C, ArpA, BAP47, Bap47, CG4027, Dmel\CG4027, F-ACTIN, F-Actin, F-actin, G-actin, M32055, T11, act, act 5C, act5C, actin, actin5C, actomyosin, anon-EST:fe2D2, beta-Actin, beta-actin, beta-actin/Bap47, chrX:5748184..5748304, cyt5C, f-actin, l(1)G0009, l(1)G0010, l(1)G0025, l(1)G0079, l(1)G0117, l(1)G0177, l(1)G0245, l(1)G0330, l(1)G0420, l(1)G0486)
  Promoter: AOX1
  Tag / fusion protein: B-Thymosin followedby hexahistidine tag (C terminal on insert)
  Cloning method: Restriction Enzyme; 5′ cloning site EcoRI (not destroyed); 3′ cloning site NotI (not destroyed)
  Sequencing primers: 5′ 5'-GACTGGTTCCAATTGACAAGC-3'; 3′ 5'-GCAAATGGCATTCTGACATCC-3'
Resource information
  A portion of this plasmid was derived from a plasmid made by: Lab stock
Terms and licenses: Academic/Nonprofit Terms; Industry Terms: Not Available to Industry
Depositor comments: Insert was expressed in fusion with beta-thymosin4. Can be expressed in GS115.
How to cite: I274L was a gift from Michael Rosen (Addgene plasmid # 184307 ; http://n2t.net/addgene:184307 ; RRID:Addgene_184307)
