[The description below was written by a language model from this plasmid's Addgene catalogue record and pLannotate feature annotations shown in this document.]
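Description:
I274L is a yeast expression plasmid built on the Invitrogen pPICZ B backbone for producing a mutant Drosophila melanogaster cytoplasmic actin, Act5C carrying the I274L substitution, in the methylotrophic yeast Pichia pastoris (Komagataella phaffii). The depositor notes that it can be expressed in strain GS115. The sequenced record is 4,633 nt. It is propagated in E. coli through a high-copy ColE1/pUC-type origin. A single Sh ble (BleoR) gene provides Zeocin selection in both hosts: it sits behind tandem TEF1 (yeast) and EM7 (bacterial) promoters and is followed by the CYC1 terminator. No yeast replication origin is annotated, consistent with the pPICZ vectors generally being used by integration into the Pichia genome.

The insert was cloned between the EcoRI and NotI sites. It lies downstream of the methanol-inducible AOX1 promoter and upstream of the AOX1 terminator. The Act5C coding sequence is fused at its C terminus to thymosin β4, followed by a hexahistidine tag. The annotation software labels this short His stretch as a fragment of a composite tag, but the record describes it simply as 6xHis. Thymosin β4 is an actin-monomer-sequestering peptide, so fusing it to actin is generally a way to hold the recombinant protein in its monomeric form during expression, with the His tag available for affinity purification. The record does not say how, or whether, the fusion partner is removed afterwards.

The stated purpose is to study the dynamics of monomeric G-actin by NMR spectroscopy. The record does not state the specific role of the I274L mutation in that work.
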