Features (pLannotate 1.2.2; 11 found; start..end, strand, type, name):
    457..1045    +  rep_origin     ori: high-copy-number ColE1/pMB1/pBR322/pUC origin of replication
   1120..1367    -  terminator     CYC1 terminator: S. cerevisiae CYC1; transcription terminator for CYC1
   1433..1807    -  CDS            BleoR: antibiotic-binding protein; Sh ble from Streptoalloteichus hindustanus; confers resistance to bleomycin, phleomycin, and Zeocin™
   1826..1873    -  promoter       EM7 promoter: synthetic bacterial promoter&nbsp
   1880..2287    -  promoter       TEF1 promoter: S. cerevisiae TEF1; promoter for EF-1α
   2308..2554    -  terminator     AOX1 terminator: Pichia pastoris AOX1; transcription terminator for AOX1
   2558..2623    -  CDS            AOX1 (fragment): ALOX1_KOMPC - Experimental evidence at protein level: Swiss-Prot protein existence level 1. Major isoform of alcohol oxidase, which catalyzes the oxidation of methanol to formaldehyde and hydrogen peroxide, the first step in the methanol utilization pathway of methylotrophic yeasts. From Komagataella phaffii (strain ATCC 76273 / CBS 7435 / CECT 11047 / NRRL Y-11430 / Wegner 21-1) (Yeast) (Pichia pastoris).
   2634..2651    -  CDS            capTEV™ (fragment): composite tag for in vivo biotinylation, TEV protease cleavage, and 6xHis tagging
   2715..2843    -  CDS            TMSB4: TYB4_BOVIN - Also known as THYB4. Experimental evidence at protein level: Swiss-Prot protein existence level 1. Seraspenide inhibits the entry of hematopoietic pluripotent stem cells into the S-phase. From Bos taurus (Bovine).
   2934..4061    -  CDS            Act5C: ACT1_DROME - Experimental evidence at protein level: Swiss-Prot protein existence level 1. Multiple isoforms are involved in various cellular functions such as cytoskeleton structure, cell mobility, chromosome movement and muscle contraction. From Drosophila melanogaster (Fruit fly).
   4070..375     -  promoter       AOX1 promoter (across the origin): Pichia pastoris AOX1; inducible promoter, regulated by methanol
>Addgene plasmid #184307 | I274L | addgene full sequence | sequence record 362348 | Addgene NGS Result
TATTTGACCCCACACTCAGAAAGCCCTCATCTGGAGTGATGTTCGGGTGTAATGCGGAGCTTGTTGCATT
CGGAAATAAACAAACATGAACCTCGCCAGGGGGGCCAGGATAGACAGGCTAATAAAGTCATGGTGTTAGT
AGCCTAATAGAAGGAATTGGAATGAGCGAGCTCCAATCAAGCCCAATAACTGGGCTGGTTTTTCGATGGC
AAAAGTGGGTGTTGAGGAGAAGAGGAGTGGAGGTCCTGCGTTTGCAACGGTCTGCTGCTAGTGTATCCCC
TCCTGTTGCGTTTGGCACTTATGTGTGAGAATGGACCTGTGGATGTCGGATGGCAAAAAGGTTTCATTCA
ACCTTTCGTCTTTGGATGTTAGATCTGATCTCATGACCAAAATCCCTTAACGTGAGTTTTCGTTCCACTG
AGCGTCAGACCCCGTAGAAAAGATCAAAGGATCTTCTTGAGATCCTTTTTTTCTGCGCGTAATCTGCTGC
TTGCAAACAAAAAAACCACCGCTACCAGCGGTGGTTTGTTTGCCGGATCAAGAGCTACCAACTCTTTTTC
CGAAGGTAACTGGCTTCAGCAGAGCGCAGATACCAAATACTGTTCTTCTAGTGTAGCCGTAGTTAGGCCA
CCACTTCAAGAACTCTGTAGCACCGCCTACATACCTCGCTCTGCTAATCCTGTTACCAGTGGCTGCTGCC
AGTGGCGATAAGTCGTGTCTTACCGGGTTGGACTCAAGACGATAGTTACCGGATAAGGCGCAGCGGTCGG
GCTGAACGGGGGGTTCGTGCACACAGCCCAGCTTGGAGCGAACGACCTACACCGAACTGAGATACCTACA
GCGTGAGCTATGAGAAAGCGCCACGCTTCCCGAAGGGAGAAAGGCGGACAGGTATCCGGTAAGCGGCAGG
GTCGGAACAGGAGAGCGCACGAGGGAGCTTCCAGGGGGAAACGCCTGGTATCTTTATAGTCCTGTCGGGT
TTCGCCACCTCTGACTTGAGCGTCGATTTTTGTGATGCTCGTCAGGGGGGCGGAGCCTATGGAAAAACGC
CAGCAACGCGGCCTTTTTACGGTTCCTGGCCTTTTGCTGGCCTTTTGCTCACATGTTGGTCTCCAGCTTG
CAAATTAAAGCCTTCGAGCGTCCCAAAACCTTCTCAAGCAAGGTTTTCAGTATAATGTTACATGCGTACA
CGCGTCTGTACAGAAAAAAAAGAAAAATTTGAAATATAAATAACGTTCTTAATACTAACATAACTATAAA
AAAATAAATAGGGACCTAGACTTCAGGTTGTCTAACTCCTTCCTTTTCGGTTAGAGCGGATGTGGGGGGA
GGGCGTGAATGTAAGCGTGACATAACTAATTACATGATATCGACAAAGGAAAAGGGGGACGGATCTCCGA
GGCCTCGGACCCGTCGGGCCGCGTCGGACGTGTCAGTCCTGCTCCTCGGCCACGAAGTGCACGCAGTTGC
CGGCCGGGTCGCGCAGGGCGAACTCCCGCCCCCACGGCTGCTCGCCGATCTCGGTCATGGCCGGCCCGGA
GGCGTCCCGGAAGTTCGTGGACACGACCTCCGACCACTCGGCGTACAGCTCGTCCAGGCCGCGCACCCAC
ACCCAGGCCAGGGTGTTGTCCGGCACCACCTGGTCCTGGACCGCGCTGATGAACAGGGTCACGTCGTCCC
GGACCACACCGGCGAAGTCGTCCTCCACGAAGTCCCGGGAGAACCCGAGCCGGTCGGTCCAGAACTCGAC
CGCTCCGGCGACGTCGCGCGCGGTGAGCACCGGAACGGCACTGGTCAACTTGGCCATGGTTTAGTTCCTC
ACCTTGTCGTATTATACTATGCCGATATACTATGCCGATGATTAATTGTCAACACCGCCCTTAGATTAGA
TTGCTATGCTTTCTTTCTAATGAGCAAGAAGTAAAAAAAGTTGTAATAGAACAAGAAAAATGAAACTGAA
ACTTGAGAAATTGAAGACCGTTTATTAACTTAAATATCAATGGGAGGTCATCGAAAGAGAAAAAAATCAA
AAAAAAAAATTTTCAAGAAAAAGAAACGTGATAAAAATTTTTATTGCCTTTTTCGACGAAGAAAAAGAAA
CGAGGCGGTCTCTTTTTTCTTTTCCAAACCTTTAGTACGGGTAATTAACGACACCCTAGAGGAAGAAAGA
GGGGAAATTTAGTATGCTGTGCTTGGGTGTTTTGAAGTGGTACGGCGATGCGCGGAGTCCGAGAAAATCT
GGAAGAGTAAAAAAGGAGTAGAAACATTTTGAAGCTATGGTGTGTGGGGGATCCGCACAAACGAAGGTCT
CACTTAATCTTCTGTACTCTGAAGAGGAGTGGGAAATACCAAGAAAAACATCAAACTCGAATGATTTTCC
CAAACCCCTACCACAAGATATTCATCAGCTGCGAGATAGGCTGATCAGGAGCAAGCTCGTACGAGAAGAA
ACAAAATGACAAAAAAAATCCTATACTATATAGGTTACAAATAAAAAAGTATCAAAAATGAAGCCTGCAT
CTCTCAGGCAAATGGCATTCTGACATCCTCTTGATTAGAATCTAGCAAGACCGGTCTTCTCGTAAGTGCC
CAACTTGAACTGAGGAACAGTCATGTCTAAGGCTACAAACTCAATGATGATGATGATGATGGTCGACGGC
GCTATTCAGATCCTCTTCTGAGATGAGTTTTTGTTCTAGAAAGCTGGCGGCCGCACTTTCACCAGCCTGC
TTTTCCTGTTCAATCGTTTCCTTAGATGGCAATGGATTCTTCTCTTGGGTCTCAGTTTTTTTCAATTTAG
ATTTATCAAACTTCTCTATCTCAGCCATGTCGGGCTTATCAGAGGCAGAACCTCCACTTGATCCTCCAGA
TCCTCCTCTAGAAGCGCCCTGAAACAATACTTCAAGGGATCCACCACTACCTCCACTTCCACCAAAGCAC
TTACGGTGGACGATACTTGGTCCTGATTCATCGTATTCCTGTTTAGAGATCCACATTTGTTGGAATGTAC
TAAGAGAGGCCAATATAGAACCGCCTATCCAAACAGAATACTTACGCTCAGGTGGTGCGATGATTTTAAT
TTTCATAGTAGATGGAGCCAAGGCCGTGATTTCCTTTTGCATTCTATCTGCAATACCTGGGTACATCGTA
GTTCCTCCACTCAGGACCGTATTTGCGTACAAGTCCTTTCTAATAGCTGCAGCACACTTCATGATAGAAT
TGTAAGTAGTCTCGTGCAATCCACATGCCTCCATTCCCAAAAATGATGGCTGGAACAGGGCCTCAGGACA
TCGAAATCTTTCGTTGCCGATGGTAATAACCTGACCGTCTGGCAATTCGTAAGACTTCTCAAGTGAACTA
CTAGATGCAGCTGTAGCCATTTCCTGTTCAAAATCAAGGGCAACGTAACACAATTTTTCCTTAATATCTC
TGACAATCTCACGCTCAGCAGTTGTGGTAAAGGAGTACCCTCGTTCTGTAAGAATTTTCATAAGGTAATC
AGTCAGGTCACGGCCAGCCAAATCTAGACGCAAAATAGCATGAGGTAAAGCATAACCTTCGTATATTGGT
ACAGTATGAGAGACCCCATCTCCTGAGTCTAAAACTATTCCCGTGGTTCTGCCTGAAGCATACAAGGACA
ATACAGCTTGGATGGCGACATACATGGCTGGAGTGTTGAAAGTCTCGAACATTATTTGGGTCATTTTTTC
TCTATTGGCTTTTGGATTAAGAGGAGCCTCTGTCAATAAGACTGGATGCTCTTCAGGTGCCACTCTCAAT
TCGTTGTAGAATGTGTGATGCCAGATTTTCTCCATGTCATCCCAGTTAGTAACTATACCATGCTCAATTG
GGTACTTCAATGTCAATATTCCTCTTTTAGATTGAGCTTCGTCTCCCACGTAAGAGTCTTTTTGACCCAT
GCCGACCATTACGCCTTGATGACGGGGTCGACCTACAATAGAAGGGAAAACAGCTCTAGGGGCGTCGTCC
CCAGCAAAACCTGCTTTACACATACCTGAACCGTTATCCACAACCAAGGCGGCTACCTCCTCATCACACA
TGAATTCCTCGTTTCGAATAATTAGTTGTTTTTTGATCTTCTCAAGTTGTCGTTAAAAGTCGTTAAAATC
AAAAGCTTGTCAATTGGAACCAGTCGCAATTATGAAAGTAAGCTAATAATGATGATAAAAAAAAAGGTTT
AAGACAGGGCAGCTTCCTTCTGTTTATATATTGCTGTCAAGTAGGGGTTAGAACAGTTAAATTTTGATCA
TGAACGTTAGGCTATCAGCAGTATTCCCACCAGAATCTTGGAAGCATACAATGTGGAGACAATGCATAAT
CATCCAAAAAGCGGGTGTTTCCCCATTTGCGTTTCGGCACAGGTGCACCGGGGTTCAGAAGCGATAGAGA
GACTGCGCTAAGCATTAATGAGATTATTTTTGAGCATTCGTCAATCAATACCAAACAAGACAAACGGTAT
GCCGACTTTTGGAAGTTTCTTTTTGACCAACTGGCCGTTAGCATTTCAACGAACCAAACTTAGTTCATCT
TGGATGAGATCACGCTTTTGTCATATTAGGTTCCAAGACAGCGTTTAAACTGTCAGTTTTGGGCCATTTG
GGGAACATGAAAC
